Addgene plasmid #153646: pGBW-m4252905
Purpose: Mammalian expression plasmid for SARS-CoV-2 nsp11
Depositing lab: Ginkgo Bioworks & Benjie Chen. Depositing organization: Ginkgo Bioworks.
Backbone
  Vector backbone: pTwist_CMV_Hygro_6 with AarI site removed
  Backbone size w/o insert (bp): 6525
  Vector type: Mammalian Expression
  Selectable markers: Hygromycin
Growth in bacteria
  Bacterial resistance: Ampicillin, 100 μg/mL
  Growth temperature: 37°C
  Growth strain: DH5alpha
  Copy number: High Copy
Gene/Insert
  Gene/Insert name: SARS-CoV-2 nsp11
  Species: Severe acute respiratory syndrome coronavirus 2
  Insert size (bp): 38
  Mutation: wt
  Entrez Gene: ORF1ab (a.k.a. GU280_gp01)
  Promoter: CMV
  Tag / fusion protein: Cleavable TEV;CBP (C terminal on backbone)
  Cloning method: Unknown
Resource information
  A portion of this plasmid was derived from a plasmid made by: GinkgoBioworks
Depositor comments: NCBI reference sequence: 43740578
How to cite: pGBW-m4252905 was a gift from Ginkgo Bioworks & Benjie Chen (Addgene plasmid # 153646 ; http://n2t.net/addgene:153646 ; RRID:Addgene_153646)
