[The description below was written by a language model from this plasmid's Addgene catalogue record and pLannotate feature annotations shown in this document.]
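Description:
pGBW-m4252905 is a mammalian expression plasmid for SARS-CoV-2 nsp11, the very short peptide encoded at the end of ORF1a within the ORF1ab gene. It is built on the pTwist_CMV_Hygro_6 backbone, modified to remove an AarI site. The wild-type insert is recorded as only 38 bp, and the full sequenced plasmid is about 6.7 kb. It is propagated in E. coli as a high-copy plasmid through a ColE1/pUC-type origin with ampicillin selection (AmpR, β-lactamase). For selection in mammalian cells it carries a hygromycin phosphotransferase cassette driven by the human ubiquitin C promoter and ended by a synthetic poly(A) signal.

According to the catalogue entry, nsp11 is expressed from the CMV promoter and is fused at its C terminus to a backbone-encoded tag consisting of a TEV protease cleavage site and calmodulin-binding peptide (CBP). This arrangement would allow calcium-dependent capture on calmodulin resin and release of the viral peptide by TEV cleavage. The feature table supports this layout on the reverse strand: a CMV enhancer and a CMV core promoter annotated as the truncated CMVd2 form lie upstream of a fragmentary CBP match, although the small nsp11 insert and the TEV site are not themselves annotated. An SV40 poly(A) signal lies just beyond the CBP, but it is annotated on the opposite strand, so the table does not clearly identify the terminating signal. β-globin insulator elements, together with bacterial rrnG and T7 terminators, flank the functional units, presumably to limit transcriptional interference between them. The record states no purpose beyond mammalian expression, but the tag design suits affinity purification or interaction studies of nsp11.
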