Features (pLannotate 1.2.2; 19 found; start..end, strand, type, name):
     48..94      +  terminator     T7 terminator: transcription terminator for bacteriophage T7 RNA polymerase
     99..170     -  misc_feature   5' β-globin insulator: insulator upstream of the human β-globin locus (Farrell et al., 2002)
    322..458     -  terminator     rrnG terminator: transcription terminator from the E. coli ribosomal RNA rrnG operon (Albrechtsen et al., 1991)
    471..1331    -  CDS            AmpR: β-lactamase; bla; confers resistance to ampicillin, carbenicillin, and related antibiotics
   1597..1645    -  polyA_signal   poly(A) signal: synthetic polyadenylation signal
   1673..2694    -  CDS            HygR (fragment): hygromycin B phosphotransferase confers resistance to hygromycin
   2704..3913    -  promoter       UbC promoter: human ubiquitin C promoter
   4177..4241    +  CDS            bla(M) (fragment): β-lactamase lacking the signal sequence; bla(M); allows cytosolic expression of β-lactamase
   4413..5001    +  rep_origin     ori: high-copy-number ColE1/pMB1/pBR322/pUC origin of replication
   5227..5298    -  misc_feature   3' β-globin insulator: insulator downstream of the human β-globin locus (Farrell et al., 2002)
   5343..5479    -  terminator     rrnG terminator: transcription terminator from the E. coli ribosomal RNA rrnG operon (Albrechtsen et al., 1991)
   5509..5555    -  terminator     T7 terminator: transcription terminator for bacteriophage T7 RNA polymerase
   5578..5647    +  CDS            large T antigen (fragment): large T antigen from SV40 (simian virus 40)
   5670..5791    +  polyA_signal   SV40 poly(A) signal: SV40 polyadenylation signal
   5915..5931    -  CDS            CBP (fragment): calmodulin-binding peptide derived from skeletal muscle myosin light chain kinase; binds calmodulin with nanomolar affinity in the presence of calcium
   6075..6126    -  promoter       CMVd2 promoter: truncated human cytomegalovirus (CMV) immediate early promoter that yields moderately reduced expression relative to the full-length promoter
   6189..6206    +  promoter       CMV promoter (fragment): human cytomegalovirus (CMV) immediate early promoter
   6279..6582    -  enhancer       CMV enhancer: human cytomegalovirus immediate early enhancer
   6663..30      +  polyA_signal   poly(A) signal (across the origin): synthetic polyadenylation signal
>Addgene plasmid #153646 | pGBW-m4252905 | addgene full sequence | sequence record 300612 | Ginkgo NGS Result
GAAGATGGATGTGTGTTGGTTTTTTGTGTGTGTAACGCAACGATTGATAGCATAACCCCTTGGGGCCTCT
AAACGGGTCTTGAGGGGTTTTTTGAATTGAGAGGTAGCTGAAGCTGCTGTTATGACCACTAGAGGGAAGA
AGATACCTGTGGAGCTAATGGTCCAAGATGTCGGGAGCCGCGATCGCTGCCAAAAAGGTAAGCTGACGAT
AGCTGACGAGATTCGATGCCCGACGAGCAAATGAGCGCCACGGCTGTTCGCGTAAGCTCGAAACGACGGA
GATTCGATAGAGCCAGAGTCGAGTTTAAACGATTCGGGATCTTAAGGATAAATTTCTGGTAAGGAGGACA
CGTATGGAAGTGGGCAAGTTGGGGAAGCCGTATCCGTTGCTGAATCTGGCATATGTGGGAGTATAAGACG
CGCAGCGTCGCATCAGGCATTTTTTTCTGCGCCAATGCACCTAGAATCGGTTACCAATGCTTAATCAGTG
AGGCACCTATCTCAGCGATCTGTCTATTTCGTTCATCCATAGTTGCCTGACTCCCCGTCGTGTAGATAAC
TACGATACGGGAGGGCTTACCATCTGGCCCCAGTGCTGCAATGATACCGCGAGACCCACGCTCACCGGCT
CCAGATTTATCAGCAATAAACCAGCCAGCCGGAAGGGCCGAGCGCAGAAGTGGTCCTGCAACTTTATCCG
CCTCCATCCAGTCTATCAACTGTTGCCGGGAAGCTAGAGTAAGTAGTTCGCCAGTTAATAGTTTACGCAA
GGTTGTTGCCATTGCTACAGGCATCGTGGTGTCACGCTCGTCGTTTGGTATGGCTTCATTCAGCTCCGGT
TCCCAACGATCAAGGCGAGTTACATGATCCCCCATGTTGTGCAAAAAAGCGGTTAGCTCCTTCGGTCCTC
CAATCGTTGTCAGAAGTAAGTTGGCCGCAGTGTTATCACTCATGGTTATGGCAGCACTGCATAATTCTCT
TACTGTCATGCCATCCGTAAGATGCTTTTCTGTGACTGGTGAATACTCAACCAAGTCATTCTGAGAATAG
TGTATGCGGCGACCGAGTTGCTCTTGCCCGGCGTCAATACGGGATAATACCGCGCCACATAGCAGAACTT
TAAAAGTGCTCATCATTGGAAAGCGTTCTTCGGGGCGAAAACTCTCAAGGATCTTACCGCTGTTGAGATC
CAGTTCGATGTAACCCACTCGCGCACCCAACTGATCTTCAGCATCTTTTACTTTCACCAGCGTTTCTGGG
TGAGCAAAAACAGGAAGGCAAAATGCCGCAAAAAAGGGAATAAGGGCGACACGGAAATGTTGAATACTCA
TGCGAAAGCCTCCTGCTGATCCTGTCTCTTGATAGATGTTTGCAAAAGCTAGGACTCGATTATACGTTGA
CCGATCAGACTATCAATATCTAGGTTTAAACAGATCGGTACGCTGCCGTGACCAGGCTTGAGTACAATAT
CTGACGATTGGACTTCCTGGGTCCCAAGCTGGATTCCGACTGGCTGACTGCCAAGCAACGATATGGATCG
TCGAGACTCGCACTGAGAGGATCGTTCTCGGTACACCAGGCGCGCCTAGCGTTACACACACAAAAAACCA
ACACACATCCATCTTCGATGGATAGCGATTTTATTATCTAAGACTAGGCTTACATACTAGCTTATTCCTT
TGCCCTCGGACGAGTGCTGGGGCGTCGGTTTCCACTATCGGCGAGTACTTCTACACAGCCATCGGTCCAG
ACGGCGGCGCTTCTGCGGGCGATTTGTGTACGCCCGACAGTCCCGGCTCCGGATCGGACGATTGCGTCGC
ATCGACCCTGCGCCCAAGCTGCATCATCGAAATTGCCGTCAACCAAGCTCTGATAGAGTTGGTCAAGACC
AATGCGGAGCATATACGCCCGGAGCCGGGGCGATCCTGCAAGCTCCGGATGCCTCCGCTCGAAGTAGCGC
GTCTGCTGCTCCATACAAGCCAACCACGGCCTCCAGAAGAAGATGTTGGCGACCTCGTATTGGGAATCCC
CGAACATCGCCTCGCTCCAGTCAATGACCGCTGTTATGCGGCCATTGTCCGTCAGGACATTGTTGGAGCC
GAAATCCGCGTGCACGAGGTGCCGGACTTCGGGGCAGTCCTCGGCCCAAAGCATCAGCTCATCGAGAGCC
TGCGCGACGGACGCACTGACGGTGTCGTCCATCACAGTTTGCCAGTGATACACATGGGGATCAGCAATCG
CGCATATGAAATCACGCCATGTAGTGTATTGACCGATTCCTTGCGGTCCGAATGGGCCGAACCCGCTCGT
CTGGCTAAGATCGGCGGCAGCGATGGCATCCATTGCCTCCGCGACCGGCTGCAGAACAGCGGGCAGTTCG
GTTTCAGGCAGGTCTTGCAACGTGACACCCTGTGCACGGCGGGAGATGCAATAGGTCAGGCTCTCGCTGA
ACTCCCCAATGTCAAGCACTTCCGGAATCGGGAGCGCGGCGGATGCAAAGTGCCGATAAACATAACGATC
TTTGTAGAAACCATCGGCGCAGCTATTTACCCGCAGGACATATCCACGCCCTCCTACATCGAAGCTGAAA
GCACGAGATTCTTCGCCCTCCGAGAGCTGCATCAGGTCGGAGACGCTGTCGAACTTTTCGATCAGAAACT
TCTCGACAGACGTCGCGGTGAGTTCAGGCTTTTTACCCATGTTGTCTAACAAAAAAGCCAAAAACGGCCA
GAATTTAGCGGACAATTTACAAGTCTAACACTGAAAATTACATATTGACCCAAATGATTACATTTCAAAA
GGTGCCTAAAAAACTTCACAAAACACACTCGCCAACCCCGAGCGCATAGTTCAAAACCGGAGCTTCAGCT
ACTTAAGAAGATAGGTACATAAAACCGACCAAAGAAACTGACGCCTCACTTATCCCTCCCCTCACCAGAG
GTCCGGCGCCTGTCGATTCAGGAGAGCCTACCCTAGGCCCGAACCCTGCGTCCTGCGACGGAGAAAAGCC
TACCGCACACCTACCGGCTGGTGGCCCCACCCTGCATTATAAGCCAACAGAACGGGTGACGTCACGACAC
GACGAGGGCGCGCGCTCCCAAAGGTACGGGTGCACTGCCCAACGGCACCGCCATAACTGCCGCCCCCGCA
ACAGACGACAAACCGAGTTCTCCAGTCAGTGACAAACTTCACGTCAGGGTCCCCAGATGGTGCCCAGCCC
ATCTCACCCGAATAAGAGCTTTCCCGCATTAGCGAAGGGCTCAAGACCTTGGGTTCTTGCCGCCCACCAT
GCCCCCCACCTTGTTTCAACGACCTCACAGCCCGCCTCACAAGCGTCTTCCATTCAAGACTCGGGAACAG
CCGCCATTTTGCTGCGCTCCCCCCAACCCCCAGTTCAGGGCAACCTTGCTCGCGGACCCAGACTACAGCC
CTTGGCGGTCTCTCCACACGCTTCCGTCCCACCGAGCGGCCCGGCGGCCACGAAAGCCCCGGCCAGCCCA
GCAGCCCGCTACTCACCAAGTGACGATCACAGCGATCCACAAACAAGAACCGCGACCCAAATCCCGGCTG
CGACGGAACTAGCTGTGCCACACCCGGCGCGTCCTTATATAATCATCGGCGTTCACCGCCCCACGGAGAT
CCCTCCGCAGAATCGCCGAGAAGGGACTACTTTTCCTCGCCTGTTCCGCTCTCTGGAAAGAAAACCAGTG
CCCTAGAGTCACCCAAGTCCCGTCCTAAAATGTCCTTCTGCTGATACTGGGGTTCTAAGGCCGAGTCTTA
TGAGCAGCGGGCCGCTGTCCTGAGCGTCCGGGCGGAAGGATCAGGACGCTCCTGCGCCCTTCGTCTGACG
TGGCAGCGCTCGCCGTGACGAGGGGGGCGCCCGCGGGAGGCGCCAAAACCCGGCGCGGAGGCCAGGCGCG
CCCCGATTTCGATATTCCTCGGATCTCGGATAGATCGGGATTGAGGATGTAGGTTGAACTTCTCTCGGGT
GATCCCGATCTCGGATATTCGGGATTGGAGTAATACCTGGCGATAGGCGCTGCCAAGCAATAGCCAAGGC
GCAAGGCCGGCCAAGAGACTTGCGATAGTTCGTTCGAGAGGTAGCCTGCAAGATGGATCGGACGAAAGGT
TTGAAGATTTTCCGACGAGGGCCTTGGAGAGTTCGGAAATTTAAATGCAACTATGGATGAACGAAATAGA
CAGATCGCTGAGATAGGTGCCTCACTGATTAAGCATTGGTAACTGTCAGACCAAGTTTACTCATATATAC
TTTAGATTGATTTAAAACTTCATTTTTAATTTAAAAGGATCTAGGTGAAGATCCTTTTTGATAATCTCAT
GACCAAAATCCCTTAACGTGAGTTTTCGTTCCACTGAGCGTCAGACCCCGTAGAAAAGATCAAAGGATCT
TCTTGAGATCCTTTTTTTCTGCGCGTAATCTGCTGCTTGCAAACAAAAAAACCACCGCTACCAGCGGTGG
TTTGTTTGCCGGATCAAGAGCTACCAACTCTTTTTCCGAAGGTAACTGGCTTCAGCAGAGCGCAGATACC
AAATACTGTTCTTCTAGTGTAGCCGTAGTTAGGCCACCACTTCAAGAACTCTGTAGCACCGCCTACATAC
CTCGCTCTGCTAATCCTGTTACCAGTGGCTGCTGCCAGTGGCGATAAGTCGTGTCTTACCGGGTTGGACT
CAAGACGATAGTTACCGGATAAGGCGCAGCGGTCGGGCTGAACGGGGGGTTCGTGCACACAGCCCAGCTT
GGAGCGAACGACCTACACCGAACTGAGATACCTACAGCGTGAGCTATGAGAAAGCGCCACGCTTCCCGAA
GGGAGAAAGGCGGACAGGTATCCGGTAAGCGGCAGGGTCGGAACAGGAGAGCGCACGAGGGAGCTTCCAG
GGGGAAACGCCTGGTATCTTTATAGTCCTGTCGGGTTTCGCCACCTCTGACTTGAGCGTCGATTTTTGTG
ATGCTCGTCAGGGGGGCGGAGCCTATGGAAAAACGCCAGCAACGCGGCCTTTTTACGGTTCCTGGCCTTT
TGCTGGCCTTTTGCTCACATGATTTAAATGAAACTCGTAATCGGAGAACGGGTGCAATAGCAAGGACCAG
ATCGAACTTGACTGACGCAATTCTGAGCGTAGTCGAAACCCAGACAAGTCGATCTCGCCAAGTAGCTGAC
TTGACTGGTTAATTAAGTTTCGATAGCCCAAGGTAACCAATGAGATTAGGGAGGGAAGAAAGTTTGATGA
ACTACTTCTGACCCCTAGTGGTGTCCAGAAAAGACCATTAAAGGAATGTCTTGATCGAAATCGAGAGATC
GCCTGCAGGATAGCTGACGACCTTAAGGATAAATTTCTGGTAAGGAGGACACGTATGGAAGTGGGCAAGT
TGGGGAAGCCGTATCCGTTGCTGAATCTGGCATATGTGGGAGTATAAGACGCGCAGCGTCGCATCAGGCA
TTTTTTTCTGCGCCAATGCCGGTAGATAGCAATCCGGCCCGAGGGGCACAAAAAACCCCTCAAGACCCGT
TTAGAGGCCCCAAGGGGTTATGCTACGATACCGATAGAGATGGGCCAATACCACATTTGTAGAGGTTTTA
CTTGCTTTAAAAAACCTCCCACACCTCCCCCTGAACCTGAAACATAAAATGAATGCAATTGTTGTTGTTA
ACTTGTTTATTGCAGCTTATAATGGTTACAAATAAAGCAATAGCATCACAAATTTCACAAATAAAGCATT
TTTTTCACTGCATTCTAGTTGTGGTTTGTCCAAACTCATCAATGTATCTTATCATGTCTGTGAGCTGAAG
GTACGCTGTATCTCAGTCAGTCAAGCTAGCAGAGGCCTGCGGATCCTTAGAGGGCACCAGACGAGGATAT
CTTTTTGAATCTGTTGGCTGCACTCACCGCGATAAAATTCTTTTTCCATCGCCTCTTCGACTGAAAGTAA
AGGTTTTCCACTGCGAAACCGTTGAGAAAGGACTGAGCATCGGCACTCATGGTGGCGGCCGCTGGCGGGT
GTGTCGAGTGGATGGTAGGATCGACAAAGATCTGATCTGACGGTTCACTAAACCAGCTCTGCTTATATAG
ACCTCCCACCGTACACGCCTACCGCCCATTTGCGTCAATGGGGCGGAGTTGTTACGACATTTTGGAAAGT
CCCGTTGATTTTGGTGCCAAAACAAACTCCCATTGACGTCAATGGGGTGGAGACTTGGAAATCCCCGTGA
GTCAAACCGCTATCCACGCCCATTGATGTACTGCCAAAACCGCATCAGCATGGTAATAGCGATGACTAAT
ACGTAGATGTACTGCCAAGTAGGAAAGTCCCATAAGGTCATGTACTGGGCATAATGCCAGGCGGGCCATT
TACCGTCATTGACGTCAATAGGGGGCGTACTTGGCATATGATACACTTGATGTACTGCCAAGTGGGCAGT
TTACCGTAAATACTCCACCCATTGACGTCAATGGAAAGTCCCTATTGGCGTTACTATGGGAACATACGTC
ATTATTGACGTCAATGGGCGGGGGTCGTTGGGCGGTCAGCCAGGCGGGCCATTTACCGTAAGTTATGTAA
CGCGGAACTCCATATATGGGCTATGAACTAATGACCCCGTAATTGATTACTAGATCTGGCTACACTCGAT
CAGCAGTTAGATAATAAAATCGCTATCCATC
